Addgene plasmid #196785: pGG-PIP47
Purpose: Contains MLO6 promoter
Depositing lab: Marc Somssich. Depositing organization: University of Melbourne. Publication: Resolving spatially distinct phytohormone response zones in Arabidopsis thaliana roots colonized by Fusarium oxysporum. Calabria J, Wang L, Rast-Somssich MI, Chen HW, Watt M, Persson S, Andersen TG, Idnurm A, Somssich M. J Exp Bot. 2025 Jan 17:erae516. doi: 10.1093/jxb/erae516. PubMed 39823275.
Backbone
  Vector backbone: pGGA000
  Total vector size (bp): 5727
  Vector type: GreenGate (GG) Entry Vector
Growth in bacteria
  Bacterial resistance: Ampicillin, 100 μg/mL
  Growth temperature: 37°C
  Growth strain: DH5alpha
  Copy number: High Copy
Gene/Insert
  Gene/Insert name: MILDEW RESISTANCE LOCUS O 6 (alt names: MLO6; AT1G61560)
  Species: A. thaliana (mustard weed)
  Insert size (bp): 3042
  Entrez Gene: MLO6 (a.k.a. AT1G61560, ATMLO6, MILDEW RESISTANCE LOCUS O 6, T25B24.9, T25B24_9)
Terms and licenses: Academic/Nonprofit Terms; Industry Terms: Not Available to Industry
Depositor comments: Please visit https://doi.org/10.1101/2022.12.20.521292 for bioRxiv preprint.
How to cite: pGG-PIP47 was a gift from Marc Somssich (Addgene plasmid # 196785 ; http://n2t.net/addgene:196785 ; RRID:Addgene_196785)
