[The description below was written by a language model from this plasmid's Addgene catalogue record and pLannotate feature annotations shown in this document.]
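Description:
pGG-PIP47 is a GreenGate entry vector built on the pGGA000 backbone, the module position conventionally used for promoter parts in the GreenGate Golden Gate-style cloning system for plant expression constructs. It is a high-copy E. coli plasmid of about 5.7 kb, maintained through a ColE1/pUC-type origin of replication and selected with ampicillin via a β-lactamase gene driven by its own bla promoter. It is not itself a plant transformation vector; it serves as a donor of one module that is combined with other entry modules in a destination vector.

The payload is a roughly 3 kb fragment described as the promoter of Arabidopsis thaliana MILDEW RESISTANCE LOCUS O 6 (MLO6, AT1G61560). The automated feature table does not annotate this insert, but it leaves an unannotated stretch of about 3 kb between the SP6 and T7 phage promoters, which is consistent with the insert's recorded size and position in the cloning site. Flanking this region are typical cloning-vector remnants: a CAP binding site, lac promoter and lac operator upstream, a lacZα fragment downstream, and small fragments of lacI, bom and rop, none of which play a role in the plasmid's intended use. The type IIS restriction sites and overhangs that GreenGate assembly relies on are not listed in the feature table.

The associated publication concerns spatially distinct phytohormone response zones in Arabidopsis roots colonized by Fusarium oxysporum, suggesting the MLO6 promoter module is meant for building transcriptional reporters or promoter-driven expression cassettes in that context, although the record states only that the plasmid contains the promoter.
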