Features (pLannotate 1.2.2; 12 found; start..end, strand, type, name):
     96..200     +  promoter       AmpR promoter: bla
    201..1061    +  CDS            AmpR: β-lactamase; bla; confers resistance to ampicillin, carbenicillin, and related antibiotics
   1232..1820    +  rep_origin     ori: high-copy-number ColE1/pMB1/pBR322/pUC origin of replication
   2003..2095    +  CDS            lacI (fragment): lac repressor; lacI; The lac repressor binds to the lac operator to inhibit transcription in E. coli. This inhibition can be relieved by adding lactose or isopropyl-β-D-thiogalactopyranoside (IPTG).
   2108..2129    +  protein_bind   CAP binding site: CAP binding activates transcription in the presence of cAMP. E. coli catabolite activator protein
   2144..2174    +  promoter       lac promoter: promoter for the E. coli lac operon
   2182..2198    +  protein_bind   lac operator: The lac repressor binds to the lac operator to inhibit transcription in E. coli. This inhibition can be relieved by adding lactose or isopropyl-β-D-thiogalactopyranoside (IPTG). lac repressor encoded by lacI
   2212..2230    +  promoter       SP6 promoter: promoter for bacteriophage SP6 RNA polymerase
   5313..5331    -  promoter       T7 promoter: promoter for bacteriophage T7 RNA polymerase
   5333..5485    +  CDS            lacZα (fragment): LacZα fragment of β-galactosidase; lacZ fragment
   5491..5590    -  misc_feature   bom (fragment): basis of mobility region from pBR322
   5692..1       -  CDS            rop (fragment) (across the origin): Rop protein, which maintains plasmids at low copy number; rop
>Addgene plasmid #196785 | pGG-PIP47 | addgene full sequence | sequence record 396350 | Addgene NGS Result
GACGAAAGGGCCTCGTGATACGCCTATTTTTATAGGTTAATGTCATGATAATAATGGTTTCTTAGACGTC
AGGTGGCACTTTTCGGGGAAATGTGCGCGGAACCCCTATTTGTTTATTTTTCTAAATACATTCAAATATG
TATCCGCTCATGAGACAATAACCCTGATAAATGCTTCAATAATATTGAAAAAGGAAGAGTATGAGTATTC
AACATTTCCGTGTCGCCCTTATTCCCTTTTTTGCGGCATTTTGCCTTCCTGTTTTTGCTCACCCAGAAAC
GCTGGTGAAAGTAAAAGATGCTGAAGATCAGTTGGGTGCACGAGTGGGTTACATCGAACTGGATCTCAAC
AGCGGTAAGATCCTTGAGAGTTTTCGCCCCGAAGAACGTTTTCCAATGATGAGCACTTTTAAAGTTCTGC
TATGTGGCGCGGTATTATCCCGTATTGACGCCGGGCAAGAGCAACTCGGTCGCCGCATACACTATTCTCA
GAATGACTTGGTTGAGTACTCACCAGTCACAGAAAAGCATCTTACGGATGGCATGACAGTAAGAGAATTA
TGCAGTGCTGCCATAACCATGAGTGATAACACTGCGGCCAACTTACTTCTGACAACGATCGGAGGACCGA
AGGAGCTAACCGCTTTTTTGCACAACATGGGGGATCATGTAACTCGCCTTGATCGTTGGGAACCGGAGCT
GAATGAAGCCATACCAAACGACGAGCGTGACACCACGATGCCTGTAGCAATGGCAACAACGTTGCGCAAA
CTATTAACTGGCGAACTACTTACTCTAGCTTCCCGGCAACAATTAATAGACTGGATGGAGGCGGATAAAG
TTGCAGGACCACTTCTGCGCTCGGCCCTTCCGGCTGGCTGGTTTATTGCTGATAAATCTGGAGCCGGTGA
GCGTGGCTCTCGAGGTATCATTGCAGCACTGGGGCCAGATGGTAAGCCCTCCCGTATCGTAGTTATCTAC
ACGACGGGGAGTCAGGCAACTATGGATGAACGAAATAGACAGATCGCTGAGATAGGTGCCTCACTGATTA
AGCATTGGTAACTGTCAGACCAAGTTTACTCATATATACTTTAGATTGATTTAAAACTTCATTTTTAATT
TAAAAGGATCTAGGTGAAGATCCTTTTTGATAATCTCATGACCAAAATCCCTTAACGTGAGTTTTCGTTC
CACTGAGCGTCAGACCCCGTAGAAAAGATCAAAGGATCTTCTTGAGATCCTTTTTTTCTGCGCGTAATCT
GCTGCTTGCAAACAAAAAAACCACCGCTACCAGCGGTGGTTTGTTTGCCGGATCAAGAGCTACCAACTCT
TTTTCCGAAGGTAACTGGCTTCAGCAGAGCGCAGATACCAAATACTGTTCTTCTAGTGTAGCCGTAGTTA
GGCCACCACTTCAAGAACTCTGTAGCACCGCCTACATACCTCGCTCTGCTAATCCTGTTACCAGTGGCTG
CTGCCAGTGGCGATAAGTCGTGTCTTACCGGGTTGGACTCAAGACGATAGTTACCGGATAAGGCGCAGCG
GTCGGGCTGAACGGGGGGTTCGTGCACACAGCCCAGCTTGGAGCGAACGACCTACACCGAACTGAGATAC
CTACAGCGTGAGCTATGAGAAAGCGCCACGCTTCCCGAAGGGAGAAAGGCGGACAGGTATCCGGTAAGCG
GCAGGGTCGGAACAGGAGAGCGCACGAGGGAGCTTCCAGGGGGAAACGCCTGGTATCTTTATAGTCCTGT
CGGGTTTCGCCACCTCTGACTTGAGCGTCGATTTTTGTGATGCTCGTCAGGGGGGCGGAGCCTATGGAAA
AACGCCAGCAACGCGGCCTTTTTACGGTTCCTGGCCTTTTGCTGGCCTTTTGCTCACATGTTCTTTCCTG
CGTTATCCCCTGATTCTGTGGATAACCGTATTACCGCCTTTGAGTGAGCTGATACCGCTCGCCGCAGCCG
AACGACCGAGCGCAGCGAGTCAGTGAGCGAGGAAGCGGAAGAGCGCCCAATACGCAAACCGCCTCTCCCC
GCGCGTTGGCCGATTCATTAATGCAGCTGGCACGACAGGTTTCCCGACTGGAAAGCGGGCAGTGAGCGCA
ACGCAATTAATGTGAGTTAGCTCACTCATTAGGCACCCCAGGCTTTACACTTTATGCTTCCGGCTCGTAT
GTTGTGTGGAATTGTGAGCGGATAACAATTTCACACGAGCTATTTAGGTGACACTATAGAAGTGAAGCTT
GGTCTCAACCTAAATATACATTTGGTTGACATGTTTCTCATTGGAGTATTTGGTTATTTGTATACACTCT
TTACATCCTCATATTCATCTGTTAATTTGGCTTTGTAATTGATTGTAATCACATCGTGTTATGGTCAATC
ATATATAAATATTTTAACGATATATCGAGCTATTTTTCAATTTCTTATAGACATTTGAGCGATTATCATA
CTTCTTGCCACAATAACAAGAACTATGGGAATATACAATAACTATTAATCCCTAGGATGGAACTTGGAAG
AGGTTTCACTTTTTGATTTCACTTTCAACAAATGCGTGTGGCCACATAAACTTTTGAGCTTTGACCCAAA
TGTTTTATCTAAAGTGGGCTTGCCAAAAAGCTCTTGTTAAAAGACTTGATCACCTCTAGATTAATAGGGC
TTGACTCGGACATTTGTGCCAATAGGAAACAAAAATGGATAACCAAAAAGAATACCAAAAGCTGTTAGAT
AGAATAGGAAAAAGTGTTAAGTGATCATCAGTACAACAAATGTCACATCTAATAAACAAGTAACAAAGTA
CTACACGGTTCATTTACAAATGAGCTTGTTTGCAATCTTCAAGGAAAAAGTAGTATGCAGCAAATTTCTT
CCAAGCAGGAACATTTTGTTTGTTTTCGCGATTTGCAGTAGCGAACAGAATTGACCATGCACGTTTGTAT
TTTGTAAGATTGACGTTGAGATCACAGCCCACCGGGACTGGTGAGATTAAAGCATGTTAGAGTATGTTAG
AGTTTTGTAAGGTAAGTACGACCGGATAATACACATATTGAATTGCTATTTGTCATTAATAAATGTCATC
ACGACAGTCGAAATAACATCATTTGTAGTAGACATGTATGTTGTCGTTTGTTACAATATTTTCTTACCAG
ATTAGTATTCATTATAGACGTCAATGCATAAAATTACAGATGTACGAACGTATATGTAGTACCATGTGCA
TGGTTATATCAATATTCGTTTTAGGTTTGTTAGAATGCAAATTAATCGTTGTAGAGCCATGTCCGCATTG
CATTGAAAAATGTAAGTCTATAACACAGTTTTACATGACATGTTAATGACTAGGGTTTGCCAAAATATAT
AAATACTTGATTTGATTAGTTATATGTCCGAATCTGTTTTAAATTATCATACGCGCGCCAATTACAAATT
GTTTATCACAATATACAAACTACAACACCATATTTCATTATAGTAAAACCAAAATTTAACTACGAATCTG
AACGTAGCCCTGCTTTATGATAAATATTTCCCGAAAAAAAATCATTAGAATTCCTATAATGATAAAAAAA
ACGCTGGTTCTTATGGTAACACCATGTGAAAAGTGATGACTTTTTCATAGCAGTAGAAGTAGTCAACTAC
CTCAGATAAGTACTGTAATTAAATAAACTAATTGCCCAAAATGATACAACTTTGTCGCATTAAATTAAAA
GTTAAACCTTCACTGGATGCATTACCAAAATGGTCATATAACAATACGTAATCCAACTCGCTGTAGCTAT
CAATCTCTTTATCACAACCAACCAATATTCAACAATGTTGTTTTATTTATTTTTCATATGGTTTATTTAA
TCACCTCGACTTTTTTGGCATCGATCACATCTACAAATAAATTGTTAGTTAGCACGACCGTTATTATTAC
TTTATGAAGAATTGTTAATCTGAAAAATATCCTTTTGATATCAGTTGGAAATATTTTTTTAAATAATTTA
TTATGTAGAGCTTGCGGCTGAGTCAAATAAAAATAAAATTGAAAACTAAAAGCGTGATTGACAAAATGAC
TTTAAAGGCTGATTTGTTTTTGAAAAAACCAAGTTCTTAAGAACACATTTGAACCAATCATCGAAATATA
TGGTGGAAATATATTTCTACCAAAGATTTGTTTTTTAACCAAATAATTGAACACAACGCTAACTGAATAT
TTTATAAAACTGATACAGATTTATTAAAAATTTTGCTAATAAACATTATAAAATTGCTTTTACCAATTAT
AGGATGTATTGTATCTCTTGGACTTTAATATCGTTGACGATCTTGACAAATAAAAAGCTGGCGTTTCATT
AAATTGGTATTTACAATGAGAAAAATGTGTGGGATCCAAAACTGGATATAGGATTCGCTTTACTGTATCT
GGATCCGAAACTCTAAAATATGATGTTTCTTATGATCTGGATTTTTTCAAACTATAAATGATTTCTGAAT
TTCCGTGTATGTCAACCAATATTTAAAAACAGATTATATTTCTTAAATATTTTTCAGATTTTTTGAAAAA
TATTCTGTAAATTACAAATGCAAATAAATTATTTAAGACCGTTAAGGATCAAATATGTTTTTAGTTTATT
CAAATCTCTCGTTCTCTCATATCGCTATTTTGTACTTAGTTTAGATAAAAGTATTAAGTTTGGCTTCTTA
GAATTTGATGTTTCTTTTTTTCGTTTTTGCTATCGACTTTTGTTTTTTTTTTTTTTACTATTTTGTTGTT
ATTTATCTATTCCTTAGATTTTGGTTTTGTTTCTGATACTTATATTTTCTGTAATTTATGTCGCAACTTC
AAAAATAATATAAATACTTTACATTGATATTAAAAAAAAAAAATTGAGCTCTAATGACCTTTGGAGCTCA
TGCTCATCTATGGAAAAAAAAATCCATGCAGGAAGAACCAAGAGGAAACGGTATACAAAATAATATTAAA
TAAATAATTATTTGTCAATAAAATAAATAAAAACTCACCAAAGTACATAACAGTTCACACAGCATGTTTT
TAGAAAAGATCATATACTATTGGTTTCAAAGTCTTTGACTTTGAATGTTTGAACTTTTCAAGGTTCGCCT
ACTCGCCGGTCGTCTCCTTTAACCTTCGTCTCTGTGTTTATATAAGAACATATACGTATTTGATGATTAC
AAAAAGACAATTCTTTATCCTTCTTTAGATTTCTGTGGAAAGTTCACTATTTATTAGGAGAGACAATTTC
AAAAAGGAAAGCTTTTTGCTTGGAACTGTTCTGTGAGTTCTAACATGAGACCGAATTCTCGCCCTATAGT
GAGTCGTATTACCTGGCCGTCGTTTTACAACGTCGTGACTGGGAAAACCCTGGCGTTACCCAACTTAATC
GCCTTGCAGCACATCCCCCTTTCGCCAGCTGGCGTAATAGCGAAGAGGCCCGCACCGATCGCCCTTCCCA
ACAGTTGCGCAGCCTGAATGGCGAATGGCGCCTGATGCGGTATTTTCTCCTTACGCATCTGTGCGGTATT
TCACACCGCATATGGTGCACTCTCAGTACAATCTGCTCTGATGCCGCATAGTTAAGCCAGCCCCGACACC
CGCCAACACCCGCTGACGCGCCCTGACGGGCTTGTCTGCTCCCGGCATCCGCTTACAGACAAGCTGTGAC
CGTCTCCGGGAGCTGCATGTGTCAGAGGTTTTCACCGTCATCACCGAAACGCGCGA
